Addgene plasmid #138736: pHIE055 ZF43x3-S mKate2 EF1a VP16-ZF43 EF1a EBFP2-P2A-BlastR
Purpose: Integration Vector, assembled with pHIE047 (TUPV1), pJM466 (TUPV2), pJM452 (TUPV3), pPD613
Depositing lab: Joshua Leonard. Depositing organization: Northwestern University. Publication: The COMET toolkit for composing customizable genetic programs in mammalian cells. Donahue PS, Draut JW, Muldoon JJ, Edelstein HI, Bagheri N, Leonard JN. Nat Commun. 2020 Feb 7;11(1):779. doi: 10.1038/s41467-019-14147-5. PubMed 32034124.
Backbone
  Vector backbone: pPD630 Integration Vector
  Vector type: Mammalian Expression, Synthetic Biology
Growth in bacteria
  Bacterial resistance: Kanamycin, 50 μg/mL
  Growth temperature: 30°C
  Growth strain: NEB Stable
  Copy number: High Copy
Gene/Insert
  Gene/Insert name: ZF43x3-Spaced
  Species: Synthetic
  Cloning method: Restriction Enzyme; 5′ cloning site unknown (unknown if destroyed)
Terms and licenses: Academic/Nonprofit Terms; Industry Terms: Not Available to Industry
Depositor comments: Leonard lab plasmid reference number: L1538
How to cite: pHIE055 ZF43x3-S mKate2 EF1a VP16-ZF43 EF1a EBFP2-P2A-BlastR was a gift from Joshua Leonard (Addgene plasmid # 138736 ; http://n2t.net/addgene:138736 ; RRID:Addgene_138736)
