[The description below was written by a language model from this plasmid's Addgene catalogue record and pLannotate feature annotations shown in this document.]
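Description:
pHIE055 is a 13.4 kb mammalian integration vector from the COMET toolkit for building genetic programs with synthetic zinc-finger transcription factors. It is built on the pPD630 integration backbone and was assembled from three transcription-unit positioning vectors (TUPV1–3) plus one further component plasmid. In bacteria it is maintained through a high-copy ColE1/pUC-type origin and selected with kanamycin (KanR, aph(3')-Ia). The record does not state the integration mechanism, and no recombinase attachment sites were annotated. A PuroR coding sequence followed by a rabbit β-globin poly(A) signal sits upstream of the three units with no annotated promoter. This would fit a promoter-trap style selection after site-specific integration, but that is an inference rather than a recorded fact.

The payload is a self-contained activator-reporter circuit made of three tandem units, separated by repeated short MCS-derived fragments that probably reflect the modular assembly junctions. The first unit carries the listed insert, ZF43x3-Spaced. By its name, this is a synthetic promoter with three spaced binding sites for zinc finger ZF43. The promoter itself was not annotated, but it lies upstream of the red fluorescent reporter mKate2 and a bGH poly(A) signal. The second unit uses the human EF-1α promoter with its intron to constitutively express VP16-ZF43, a FLAG-tagged fusion of the herpesvirus VP16 activation domain to ZF43, which should bind the reporter promoter and switch on mKate2. The third unit, also driven by EF-1α, expresses EBFP2-P2A-BlastR. The self-cleaving P2A peptide (named in the title, not annotated) yields a blue fluorescent marker and blasticidin S deaminase from a single transcript.

The construct is suited to generating stable mammalian cell lines in which COMET activator-driven reporter output can be measured from a genomically integrated copy. Blue fluorescence and blasticidin resistance identify and select the cells that carry it.
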