Features (pLannotate 1.2.2; 26 found; start..end, strand, type, name):
    646..671     -  misc_feature   MCS (fragment): pBluescript multiple cloning site
   1079..1678    +  CDS            PuroR: puromycin N-acetyltransferase; pac from Streptomyces alboniger; confers resistance to puromycin
   1708..1785    +  CDS            HBB (fragment): HBB_PONPY - Experimental evidence at transcript level: Swiss-Prot protein existence level 2. Involved in oxygen transport from the lung to the various peripheral tissues. From Pongo pygmaeus (Bornean orangutan).
   1856..1911    +  polyA_signal   β-globin poly(A) signal: rabbit β-globin polyadenylation signal (Gil and Proudfoot, 1987)
   2572..2597    -  misc_feature   MCS (fragment): pBluescript multiple cloning site
   3135..3830    +  CDS            mKate2: mKate2 is a basic (constitutively fluorescent) red fluorescent protein published in 2009, derived from Entacmaea quadricolor. It is reported to be a rapidly-maturing monomer with moderate acid sensitivity.
   3884..3995    +  polyA_signal   bGH poly(A) signal: bovine growth hormone polyadenylation signal
   4480..4505    -  misc_feature   MCS (fragment): pBluescript multiple cloning site
   5176..5387    +  promoter       EF-1α core promoter: core promoter for human elongation factor EF-1α
   5388..5501    +  intron         EF-1α intron A (fragment): intron upstream of the start codon of human EF-1α
   6127..6330    +  intron         EF-1α intron A: truncated intron upstream of the start codon of human EF-1α
   6339..6373    +  promoter       TRE3GV promoter (fragment): 3rd-generation Tet-responsive promoter that can be activated by binding of Tet-On® 3G, optimized for retroviral and lentiviral vectors
   6491..6514    +  CDS            3xFLAG (fragment): three tandem FLAG® epitope tags
   6578..6811    +  CDS            VP16_HHV11 (fragment): Experimental evidence at protein level: Swiss-Prot protein existence level 1. May play a role in the aggregation of tegument proteins around nucleocapsids during virus morphogenesis. From Human herpesvirus 1 (strain 17) (HHV-1) (Human herpes simplex virus 1).
   7138..7249    +  polyA_signal   bGH poly(A) signal: bovine growth hormone polyadenylation signal
   7734..7759    -  misc_feature   MCS (fragment): pBluescript multiple cloning site
   8430..8641    +  promoter       EF-1α core promoter: core promoter for human elongation factor EF-1α
   8642..8755    +  intron         EF-1α intron A (fragment): intron upstream of the start codon of human EF-1α
   9381..9584    +  intron         EF-1α intron A: truncated intron upstream of the start codon of human EF-1α
   9593..9627    +  promoter       TRE3GV promoter (fragment): 3rd-generation Tet-responsive promoter that can be activated by binding of Tet-On® 3G, optimized for retroviral and lentiviral vectors
   9700..10416   +  CDS            EBFP2: EBFP2 is a basic (constitutively fluorescent) blue fluorescent protein published in 2007, derived from Aequorea victoria. It is reported to be a rapidly-maturing monomer with moderate acid sensitivity.
  10513..10911   +  CDS            BSD: blasticidin S deaminase; Aspergillus terreus BSD; confers resistance to blasticidin
  10962..11073   +  polyA_signal   bGH poly(A) signal: bovine growth hormone polyadenylation signal
  11558..11583   -  misc_feature   MCS (fragment): pBluescript multiple cloning site
  12045..12854   -  CDS            KanR: aminoglycoside phosphotransferase; aph(3')-Ia; confers resistance to kanamycin in bacteria or G418 (Geneticin®) in eukaryotes
  13013..162     -  rep_origin     ori (across the origin): high-copy-number ColE1/pMB1/pBR322/pUC origin of replication
>Addgene plasmid #138736 | pHIE055 ZF43x3-S mKate2 EF1a VP16-ZF43 EF1a EBFP2-P2A-BlastR | depositor full sequence | sequence record 268649 | pHIE055 ZF43x3-S mKate2 EF1a VP16-ZF43 EF1a EBFP2-P2A-BlastR sequence 13439 bps
GGCTACACTAGAAGAACAGTATTTGGTATCTGCGCTCTGCTGAAGCCAGTTACCTTCGGAAAAAGAGTTG
GTAGCTCTTGATCCGGCAAACAAACCACCGCTGGTAGCGGTGGTTTTTTTGTTTGCAAGCAGCAGATTAC
GCGCAGAAAAAAAGGATCTCAAGAAGATCCTTTGATCTTTTCTACGGGGTCTGACGCTCAGTGGAACGAA
AACTCACGTTAAGGGATTTTGGTCATGAGATTATCAAAAAGGATCTTCACCTAGATCCTTTCTCGAGCTT
TCGGAGTGAGATGGAGTGGCCACTGTGGAACTGGGCCTAGCATCGCGATAAGCTCTAGAGGGACAGCCCC
CCCCCAAAGCCCCCAGGGATGTAATTACGTCCCTCCCCCGCTAGGGGGCAGCAGCGAGCCGCCCGGGGCT
CCGCTCCGGTCCGGCGCTCCCCCCGCATCCCCGAGCCGGCAGCGTGCGGGGACAGCCCGGGCACGGGGAA
GGTGGCACGGGATCGCTTTCCTCTGAACGCTTCTCGCTGCTCTTTGAGCCTGCAGACACCTGGGGGGATA
CGGGGAAAAAGCTTTAGGCTGAAAGAGAGATTTAGAATGACAGAATCATAGAACGGCCTGCGTACGGATG
GGGCTCTAGCTCTAGAGCTTGATATCGAATTCCTGCAGCCCCGCTAGAGGGACAGCCCCCCCCCAAAGCC
CCCAGGGATGTAATTACGTCCCTCCCCCGCTAGGGGGCAGCAGCGAGCCGCCCGGGGCTCCGCTCCGGTC
CGGCGCTCCCCCCGCATCCCCGAGCCGGCAGCGTGCGGGGACAGCCCGGGCACGGGGAAGGTGGCACGGG
ATCGCTTTCCTCTGAACGCTTCTCGCTGCTCTTTGAGCCTGCAGACACCTGGGGGGATACGGGGAAAAAG
CTTTAGGCTGAAAGAGAGATTTAGAATGACAGAATCATAGAACGGCCTGGGCGCGCCTGGTGGCGAACGA
TCAACAGACGGGAGATCTACTATTGGGACAGCAGAGATCCAGTTGGTAATGGCTTGTCGACGACGGCGGT
CTCCGTCGTCAGGATCATAGGTGCCACCATGACCGAGTACAAGCCCACGGTGCGCCTCGCCACCCGCGAC
GACGTCCCCCGGGCCGTACGCACCCTCGCCGCCGCGTTCGCCGACTACCCCGCCACGCGCCACACCGTCG
ACCCGGACCGCCACATCGAGCGGGTCACCGAGCTGCAAGAACTCTTCCTCACGCGCGTCGGGCTCGACAT
CGGCAAGGTGTGGGTCGCGGACGACGGCGCCGCGGTGGCGGTCTGGACCACGCCGGAGAGCGTCGAAGCG
GGGGCGGTGTTCGCCGAGATCGGCCCGCGCATGGCCGAGTTGAGCGGTTCCCGGCTGGCCGCGCAGCAAC
AGATGGAAGGCCTCCTGGCGCCGCACCGGCCCAAGGAGCCCGCGTGGTTCCTGGCCACCGTCGGCGTCTC
GCCCGACCACCAGGGCAAGGGTCTGGGCAGCGCCGTCGTGCTCCCCGGAGTGGAGGCGGCCGAGCGCGCC
GGGGTGCCCGCCTTCCTGGAGACATCCGCGCCCCGCAACCTCCCCTTCTACGAGCGGCTCGGCTTCACCG
TCACCGCCGACGTCGAGGTGCCCGAAGGACCGCGCACCTGGTGCATGACCCGCAAGCCCGGTGCCTGAGC
TTCCACTGGATTGTACAATTACCAACTGAATTCACTCCTCAGGTGCAGGCTGCCTATCAGAAGGTGGTGG
CTGGTGTGGCCAATGCCCTGGCTCACAAATACCACTGAGATCTTTTTCCCTCTGCCAAAAATTATGGGGA
CATCATGAAGCCCCTTGAGCATCTGACTTCTGGCTAATAAAGGAAATTTATTTTCATTGCAATAGTGTGT
TGGAATTTTTTGTGTCTCTCACTCGGAAGGACATATGGGAGGGCAAATCATTTAAAACATCAGAATGAGT
ATTTGGTTTAGAGTTTGGCAACATATGCCCATATGCTGGCTGCCATGAACAAAGGTTGGCTATAAAGAGG
TCATCAGTATATGAAACAGCCCCCTGCTGTCCATTCCTTATTCCATAGAAAAGCCTTGACTTGAGGTTAG
ATTTTTTTTATATTTTGTTTTGTGTTATTTTTTTCTTTAACATCCCTAAAATTTTCCTTACATGTTTTAC
TAGCCAGATTTTTCCTCCTCTCCTGACTACTCCCAGTCATAGCTGTCCCTCTTCTCTTATGGAGATCCGG
GCCTAGCATCGCGATAAGCTCTAGAGGGACAGCCCCCCCCCAAAGCCCCCAGGGATGTAATTACGTCCCT
CCCCCGCTAGGGGGCAGCAGCGAGCCGCCCGGGGCTCCGCTCCGGTCCGGCGCTCCCCCCGCATCCCCGA
GCCGGCAGCGTGCGGGGACAGCCCGGGCACGGGGAAGGTGGCACGGGATCGCTTTCCTCTGAACGCTTCT
CGCTGCTCTTTGAGCCTGCAGACACCTGGGGGGATACGGGGAAAAAGCTTTAGGCTGAAAGAGAGATTTA
GAATGACAGAATCATAGAACGGCCTGCGTACGGATGGGGCTCTAGCTCTAGAGCTTGATATCGAATTCCT
GCAGCCCCGCTAGAGGGACAGCCCCCCCCCAAAGCCCCCAGGGATGTAATTACGTCCCTCCCCCGCTAGG
GGGCAGCAGCGAGCCGCCCGGGGCTCCGCTCCGGTCCGGCGCTCCCCCCGCATCCCCGAGCCGGCAGCGT
GCGGGGACAGCCCGGGCACGGGGAAGGTGGCACGGGATCGCTTTCCTCTGAACGCTTCTCGCTGCTCTTT
GAGCCTGCAGACACCTGGGGGGATACGGGGAAAAAGCTTTAGGCTGAAAGAGAGATTTAGAATGACAGAA
TCATAGAACGGCCTGGGCGCGCCTGGTGGCGAACGATCAACAGACGGGAGATTGCCAAGGTCTTGACAAA
CGAGTGCTAGTACAAGATCGCGTCGACGGATCGGGAGATCTGAATTAGAGTGAGGACAATCGTATACAAG
TAGATCCAGAGTGAGGACTACCTATAGAAGTAAGAGTGAGGACAATCGTATACAAGTAGATCCCTCTAGA
GGGTATATAATGGGGGCCACTAGTCTACTACCAGAGCTCATCGCTAGCGCCACCATGGTGAGCGAGCTGA
TTAAGGAGAACATGCACATGAAGCTGTATATGGAGGGCACCGTGAACAACCACCACTTCAAGTGTACCTC
CGAGGGCGAAGGCAAGCCCTACGAGGGCACCCAGACCATGAGAATCAAGGCGGTCGAGGGCGGCCCTCTC
CCCTTCGCCTTCGACATCCTGGCTACCAGCTTCATGTACGGCAGCAAAACCTTCATCAACCACACCCAGG
GCATCCCCGACTTCTTTAAGCAGTCCTTCCCCGAGGGCTTCACATGGGAGAGAGTCACCACATACGAAGA
TGGGGGCGTGCTGACCGCTACCCAGGACACCAGCCTCCAGGACGGCTGCCTCATCTACAACGTCAAGATC
AGAGGGGTGAACTTCCCATCCAACGGCCCTGTGATGCAGAAGAAAACACTCGGCTGGGAGGCCTCCACCG
AAACCCTGTACCCCGCTGACGGCGGCCTGGAAGGCAGAGCCGACATGGCCCTGAAGCTCGTGGGCGGGGG
CCACCTGATCTGCAACTTGAAAACCACATACAGATCCAAGAAACCCGCTAAGAACCTCAAGATGCCCGGC
GTCTACTATGTGGACAGGAGACTGGAAAGAATCAAGGAGGCCGACAAAGAAACCTACGTCGAGCAGCACG
AGGTGGCTGTGGCCAGATACTGCGACCTCCCTAGCAAACTGGGGCACAGATGAGCGGCCGCTCGAGTCTA
GAGGGCCCGTTTAAACCCGCTGATCAGCCTCGACTGTGCCTTCTAGTTGCCAGCCATCTGTTGTTTGCCC
CTCCCCCGTGCCTTCCTTGACCCTGGAAGGTGCCACTCCCACTGTCCTTTCCTAATAAAATGAGGAAATT
GCATCGCATTGTCTGAGTAGGTGTCATTCTATTCTGGGGGGTGGGGTGGGGCAGGACAGCAAGGGGGAGG
ATTGGGAAGTCAATAGCAGGCATGCTGGGGATGCGGTGGGCTCTATGGCTTCTGAGGCAGGTCGAGGGTA
CATGCGCCTTACTCCTTGTGAGCGCATCGCGATAAGCTCTAGAGGGACAGCCCCCCCCCAAAGCCCCCAG
GGATGTAATTACGTCCCTCCCCCGCTAGGGGGCAGCAGCGAGCCGCCCGGGGCTCCGCTCCGGTCCGGCG
CTCCCCCCGCATCCCCGAGCCGGCAGCGTGCGGGGACAGCCCGGGCACGGGGAAGGTGGCACGGGATCGC
TTTCCTCTGAACGCTTCTCGCTGCTCTTTGAGCCTGCAGACACCTGGGGGGATACGGGGAAAAAGCTTTA
GGCTGAAAGAGAGATTTAGAATGACAGAATCATAGAACGGCCTGCGTACGGATGGGGCTCTAGCTCTAGA
GCTTGATATCGAATTCCTGCAGCCCCGCTAGAGGGACAGCCCCCCCCCAAAGCCCCCAGGGATGTAATTA
CGTCCCTCCCCCGCTAGGGGGCAGCAGCGAGCCGCCCGGGGCTCCGCTCCGGTCCGGCGCTCCCCCCGCA
TCCCCGAGCCGGCAGCGTGCGGGGACAGCCCGGGCACGGGGAAGGTGGCACGGGATCGCTTTCCTCTGAA
CGCTTCTCGCTGCTCTTTGAGCCTGCAGACACCTGGGGGGATACGGGGAAAAAGCTTTAGGCTGAAAGAG
AGATTTAGAATGACAGAATCATAGAACGGCCTGGGCGCGCCTGGTGGCGAACGATCAACAGACGGGAGAG
GGCAAAACCGATGTTGACGGACTAATCCTGACAAGATCTGGGGAGGTCGCTGAGTAGTGCGCGAGCAAAA
TTTAAGCTACAACAAGGCAAGGCTTGACCGACAATTGCATGAAGAATCTGCTTAGGGTTAGGCGTTTTGC
GCTGCTTCGCGATGTACGGGCCAGATATACGCGTGAGTAATTCATACAAAAGGACTCGCCCCTGCCTTGG
GGAATCCCAGGGACCGTCGTTAAACTCCCACTAACGTAGAACCCAGAGATCGCTGCGTTCCCGCCCCCTC
ACCCGCCCGCTCTCGTCATCACTGAGGTGGAGAAGAGCATGCGTGAGGCTCCGGTGCCCGTCAGTGGGCA
GAGCGCACATCGCCCACAGTCCCCGAGAAGTTGGGGGGAGGGGTCGGCAATTGAACCGGTGCCTAGAGAA
GGTGGCGCGGGGTAAACTGGGAAAGTGATGTCGTGTACTGGCTCCGCCTTTTTCCCGAGGGTGGGGGAGA
ACCGTATATAAGTGCAGTAGTCGCCGTGAACGTTCTTTTTCGCAACGGGTTTGCCGCCAGAACACAGGTA
AGTGCCGTGTGTGGTTCCCGCGGGCCTGGCCTCTTTACGGGTTATGGCCCTTGCGTGCCTTGAATTACTT
CCACGCCCCTGGCTGCAGTACGTGATTCTTGATCCCGAGCTTCGGGTTGGAAGTGGGTGGGAGAGTTCGA
GGCCTTGCGCTTAAGGAGCCCCTTCGCCTCGTGCTTGAGTTGAGGCCTGGCTTGGGCGCTGGGGCCGCCG
CGTGCGAATCTGGTGGCACCTTCGCGCCTGTCTCGCTGCTTTCGATAAGTCTCTAGCCATTTAAAATTTT
TGATGACCTGCTGCGACGCTTTTTTTCTGGCAAGATAGTCTTGTAAATGCGGGCCAAGATCTGCACACTG
GTATTTCGGTTTTTGGGGCCGCGGGCGGCGACGGGGCCCGTGCGTCCCAGCGCACATGTTCGGCGAGGCG
GGGCCTGCGAGCGCGGCCACCGAGAATCGGACGGGGGTAGTCTCAAGCTGGCCGGCCTGCTCTGGTGCCT
GGCCTCGCGCCGCCGTGTATCGCCCCGCCCTGGGCGGCAAGGCTGGCCCGGTCGGCACCAGTTGCGTGAG
CGGAAAGATGGCCGCTTCCCGGCCCTGCTGCAGGGAGCTCAAAATGGAGGACGCGGCGCTCGGGAGAGCG
GGCGGGTGAGTCACCCACACAAAGGAAAAGGGCCTTTCCGTCCTCAGCCGTCGCTTCATGTGACTCCACG
GAGTACCGGGCGCCGTCCAGGCACCTCGATTAGTTCTCGAGCTTTTGGAGTACGTCGTCTTTAGGTTGGG
GGGAGGGGTTTTATGCGATGGAGTTTCCCCACACTGAGTGGGTGGAGACTGAAGTTAGGCCAGCTTGGCA
CTTGATGTAATTCTCCTTGGAATTTGCCCTTTTTGAGTTTGGATCTTGGTTCATTCTCAAGCCTCAGACA
GTGGTTCAAAGTTTTTTTCTTCCATTTCAGGTGTCGTGAGAGCTCGTTTAGTGAACCGTCAGATCGCCTG
GAGACGCCATCCACGCTGTTTTGACCTCCATAGAAGAGACCGGGACCGATCCAAATTCTCGAGGCTAGCG
CCACCATGGATTATAAGGATCACGATGGCGACTACAAGGACCACGATATTGACTACAAAGACGATGACGA
TAAAATGGCTCCTAAGAAAAAGCGCAAAGTCGGTATCCATGGCGTTCCCGTCGACGGTGGACTGCAGGCC
CCACCAACCGATGTTTCTTTAGGTGATGAGTTACATTTGGACGGTGAGGACGTAGCTATGGCACATGCAG
ATGCCTTAGACGATTTTGACTTGGATATGTTAGGAGATGGAGATTCACCAGGACCTGGTTTCACACCACA
CGATTCAGCTCCATACGGTGCTTTGGACATGGCCGATTTCGAATTTGAACAGATGTTTACTGATGCCTTG
GGTATAGACGAATACGGTGGTGGAGCTAGACCCGGGGAGCGCCCCTTCCAGTGTCGCATTTGCATGCGGA
ACTTTTCGCGCCAGGACAGGCTTGACAGGCATACCCGTACTCATACCGGTGAAAAACCGTTTCAGTGTCG
GATCTGTATGCGAAATTTCTCCCAGAAGGAGCACTTGGCGGGGCATCTACGTACGCACACCGGCGAGAAG
CCATTCCAATGCCGAATATGCATGCGCAACTTCAGTCGCCGCGACAACCTGAACCGGCACCTAAAAACCC
ACCTGAGAGGATCTTAAGCGGCCGCTCGAGTCTAGAGGGCCCGTTTAAACCCGCTGATCAGCCTCGACTG
TGCCTTCTAGTTGCCAGCCATCTGTTGTTTGCCCCTCCCCCGTGCCTTCCTTGACCCTGGAAGGTGCCAC
TCCCACTGTCCTTTCCTAATAAAATGAGGAAATTGCATCGCATTGTCTGAGTAGGTGTCATTCTATTCTG
GGGGGTGGGGTGGGGCAGGACAGCAAGGGGGAGGATTGGGAAGTCAATAGCAGGCATGCTGGGGATGCGG
TGGGCTCTATGGCTTCTGAGGCAGGTCGAAGAACTATTTCCTGGCTGTTACGCGAGCGCATCGCGATAAG
CTCTAGAGGGACAGCCCCCCCCCAAAGCCCCCAGGGATGTAATTACGTCCCTCCCCCGCTAGGGGGCAGC
AGCGAGCCGCCCGGGGCTCCGCTCCGGTCCGGCGCTCCCCCCGCATCCCCGAGCCGGCAGCGTGCGGGGA
CAGCCCGGGCACGGGGAAGGTGGCACGGGATCGCTTTCCTCTGAACGCTTCTCGCTGCTCTTTGAGCCTG
CAGACACCTGGGGGGATACGGGGAAAAAGCTTTAGGCTGAAAGAGAGATTTAGAATGACAGAATCATAGA
ACGGCCTGCGTACGGATGGGGCTCTAGCTCTAGAGCTTGATATCGAATTCCTGCAGCCCCGCTAGAGGGA
CAGCCCCCCCCCAAAGCCCCCAGGGATGTAATTACGTCCCTCCCCCGCTAGGGGGCAGCAGCGAGCCGCC
CGGGGCTCCGCTCCGGTCCGGCGCTCCCCCCGCATCCCCGAGCCGGCAGCGTGCGGGGACAGCCCGGGCA
CGGGGAAGGTGGCACGGGATCGCTTTCCTCTGAACGCTTCTCGCTGCTCTTTGAGCCTGCAGACACCTGG
GGGGATACGGGGAAAAAGCTTTAGGCTGAAAGAGAGATTTAGAATGACAGAATCATAGAACGGCCTGGGC
GCGCCTGGTGGCGAACGATCAACAGACGGGAGAGGACTAAATAGTAGTTCAGACGCCGTTAAGCGCAAGA
TCTGGGGAGGTCGCTGAGTAGTGCGCGAGCAAAATTTAAGCTACAACAAGGCAAGGCTTGACCGACAATT
GCATGAAGAATCTGCTTAGGGTTAGGCGTTTTGCGCTGCTTCGCGATGTACGGGCCAGATATACGCGTGA
GTAATTCATACAAAAGGACTCGCCCCTGCCTTGGGGAATCCCAGGGACCGTCGTTAAACTCCCACTAACG
TAGAACCCAGAGATCGCTGCGTTCCCGCCCCCTCACCCGCCCGCTCTCGTCATCACTGAGGTGGAGAAGA
GCATGCGTGAGGCTCCGGTGCCCGTCAGTGGGCAGAGCGCACATCGCCCACAGTCCCCGAGAAGTTGGGG
GGAGGGGTCGGCAATTGAACCGGTGCCTAGAGAAGGTGGCGCGGGGTAAACTGGGAAAGTGATGTCGTGT
ACTGGCTCCGCCTTTTTCCCGAGGGTGGGGGAGAACCGTATATAAGTGCAGTAGTCGCCGTGAACGTTCT
TTTTCGCAACGGGTTTGCCGCCAGAACACAGGTAAGTGCCGTGTGTGGTTCCCGCGGGCCTGGCCTCTTT
ACGGGTTATGGCCCTTGCGTGCCTTGAATTACTTCCACGCCCCTGGCTGCAGTACGTGATTCTTGATCCC
GAGCTTCGGGTTGGAAGTGGGTGGGAGAGTTCGAGGCCTTGCGCTTAAGGAGCCCCTTCGCCTCGTGCTT
GAGTTGAGGCCTGGCTTGGGCGCTGGGGCCGCCGCGTGCGAATCTGGTGGCACCTTCGCGCCTGTCTCGC
TGCTTTCGATAAGTCTCTAGCCATTTAAAATTTTTGATGACCTGCTGCGACGCTTTTTTTCTGGCAAGAT
AGTCTTGTAAATGCGGGCCAAGATCTGCACACTGGTATTTCGGTTTTTGGGGCCGCGGGCGGCGACGGGG
CCCGTGCGTCCCAGCGCACATGTTCGGCGAGGCGGGGCCTGCGAGCGCGGCCACCGAGAATCGGACGGGG
GTAGTCTCAAGCTGGCCGGCCTGCTCTGGTGCCTGGCCTCGCGCCGCCGTGTATCGCCCCGCCCTGGGCG
GCAAGGCTGGCCCGGTCGGCACCAGTTGCGTGAGCGGAAAGATGGCCGCTTCCCGGCCCTGCTGCAGGGA
GCTCAAAATGGAGGACGCGGCGCTCGGGAGAGCGGGCGGGTGAGTCACCCACACAAAGGAAAAGGGCCTT
TCCGTCCTCAGCCGTCGCTTCATGTGACTCCACGGAGTACCGGGCGCCGTCCAGGCACCTCGATTAGTTC
TCGAGCTTTTGGAGTACGTCGTCTTTAGGTTGGGGGGAGGGGTTTTATGCGATGGAGTTTCCCCACACTG
AGTGGGTGGAGACTGAAGTTAGGCCAGCTTGGCACTTGATGTAATTCTCCTTGGAATTTGCCCTTTTTGA
GTTTGGATCTTGGTTCATTCTCAAGCCTCAGACAGTGGTTCAAAGTTTTTTTCTTCCATTTCAGGTGTCG
TGAGAGCTCGTTTAGTGAACCGTCAGATCGCCTGGAGACGCCATCCACGCTGTTTTGACCTCCATAGAAG
AGAACGGGACCGATCCAAATTCTCGAGGCTAGCGCCACCATGGTGAGCAAGGGCGAGGAGCTGTTCACCG
GGGTGGTGCCCATCCTGGTCGAGCTGGACGGCGACGTAAACGGCCACAAGTTCAGCGTGAGGGGCGAGGG
CGAGGGCGATGCCACCAACGGCAAGCTGACCCTGAAGTTCATCTGCACCACCGGCAAGCTGCCCGTGCCC
TGGCCCACCCTCGTGACCACCCTGAGCCACGGCGTGCAGTGCTTCGCCCGCTACCCCGACCACATGAAGC
AGCACGACTTCTTCAAGTCCGCCATGCCCGAAGGCTACGTCCAGGAGCGCACCATCTTCTTCAAGGACGA
CGGCACCTACAAGACCCGCGCCGAGGTGAAGTTCGAGGGCGACACCCTAGTGAACCGCATCGAGCTGAAG
GGCGTCGACTTCAAGGAGGACGGCAACATCCTGGGGCACAAGCTGGAGTACAACTTCAACAGCCACAACA
TCTATATCATGGCCGTCAAGCAGAAGAACGGCATCAAGGTGAACTTCAAGATCCGCCACAACGTGGAGGA
CGGCAGCGTGCAGCTCGCCGACCACTACCAGCAGAACACCCCCATCGGCGACGGCCCCGTGCTGCTGCCC
GACAGCCACTACCTGAGCACCCAGTCCGTGCTGAGCAAAGACCCCAACGAGAAGCGCGATCACATGGTCC
TGCTGGAGTTCCGCACCGCCGCCGGGATCACTCTCGGCATGGACGAGCTGTACAAGGAATTCGGTAGCAA
GCTTGGTAGTGGAGCAACTAACTTTTCCCTGCTCAAACAAGCCGGGGATGTAGAGGAGAACCCCGGCCCC
GCCCCCCTTAAGATGGCCAAGCCTTTGTCTCAAGAAGAATCCACCCTCATTGAAAGAGCAACGGCTACAA
TCAACAGCATCCCCATCTCTGAGGACTACAGCGTCGCCAGCGCAGCTCTCTCTAGCGACGGCCGCATCTT
CACTGGTGTCAATGTATATCATTTTACTGGGGGACCTTGTGCAGAACTCGTGGTGCTGGGCACTGCTGCT
GCTGCGGCAGCTGGCAACCTGACTTGTATCGTCGCGATCGGAAATGAGAACAGGGGCATCTTGAGCCCCT
GCGGACGGTGCCGACAGGTGCTTCTCGATCTGCATCCTGGGATCAAAGCCATAGTGAAGGACAGTGATGG
ACAGCCGACGGCAGTTGGGATTCGTGAATTGCTGCCCTCTGGTTATGTGTGGGAGGGCTAAGCGGCCGCT
CGAGTCTAGAGGGCCCGTTTAAACCCGCTGATCAGCCTCGACTGTGCCTTCTAGTTGCCAGCCATCTGTT
GTTTGCCCCTCCCCCGTGCCTTCCTTGACCCTGGAAGGTGCCACTCCCACTGTCCTTTCCTAATAAAATG
AGGAAATTGCATCGCATTGTCTGAGTAGGTGTCATTCTATTCTGGGGGGTGGGGTGGGGCAGGACAGCAA
GGGGGAGGATTGGGAAGTCAATAGCAGGCATGCTGGGGATGCGGTGGGCTCTATGGCTTCTGAGGCAGGT
CGAAGAGACTGCCCGACACATCTTAGTGAGCGCATCGCGATAAGCTCTAGAGGGACAGCCCCCCCCCAAA
GCCCCCAGGGATGTAATTACGTCCCTCCCCCGCTAGGGGGCAGCAGCGAGCCGCCCGGGGCTCCGCTCCG
GTCCGGCGCTCCCCCCGCATCCCCGAGCCGGCAGCGTGCGGGGACAGCCCGGGCACGGGGAAGGTGGCAC
GGGATCGCTTTCCTCTGAACGCTTCTCGCTGCTCTTTGAGCCTGCAGACACCTGGGGGGATACGGGGAAA
AAGCTTTAGGCTGAAAGAGAGATTTAGAATGACAGAATCATAGAACGGCCTGCGTACGGATGGGGCTCTA
GCTCTAGAGCTTGATATCGAATTCCTGCAGCCCCGCTAGAGGGACAGCCCCCCCCCAAAGCCCCCAGGGA
TGTAATTACGTCCCTCCCCCGCTAGGGGGCAGCAGCGAGCCGCCCGGGGCTCCGCTCCGGTCCGGCGCTC
CCCCCGCATCCCCGAGCCGGCAGCGTGCGGGGACAGCCCGGGCACGGGGAAGGTGGCACGGGATCGCTTT
CCTCTGAACGCTTCTCGCTGCTCTTTGAGCCTGCAGACACCTGGGGGGATACGGGGAAAAAGCTTTAGGC
TGAAAGAGAGATTTAGAATGACAGAATCATAGAACGGCCTGGGCGCGCCTGGTGGCGAACGATCAACAGA
CGGGAGAGGTTACGAGGATGCACATGTGACCGAGGGATGGAACGACGCGTAACTCACGTTAAGGGATTTT
GGTCATGAGCTTGCGCCGTCCCGTCAAGTCAGCGTAATGCTCTGCCAGTGTTACAACCAATTAACCAATT
CTGATTAGAAAAACTCATCGAGCATCAAATGAAACTGCAATTTATTCATATCAGGATTATCAATACCATA
TTTTTGAAAAAGCCGTTTCTGTAATGAAGGAGAAAACTCACCGAGGCAGTTCCATAGGATGGCAAGATCC
TGGTATCGGTCTGCGATTCCGACTCGTCCAACATCAATACAACCTATTAATTTCCCCTCGTCAAAAATAA
GGTTATCAAGTGAGAAATCACCATGAGTGACGACTGAATCCGGTGAGAATGGCAAAAGTTTATGCATTTC
TTTCCAGACTTGTTCAACAGGCCAGCCATTACGCTCGTCATCAAAATCACTCGCATCAACCAAACCGTTA
TTCATTCGTGATTGCGCCTGAGCGAGACGAAATACGCGATCGCTGTTAAAAGGACAATTACAAACAGGAA
TCGAATGCAACCGGCGCAGGAACACTGCCAGCGCATCAACAATATTTTCACCTGAATCAGGATATTCTTC
TAATACCTGGAATGCTGTTTTTCCGGGGATCGCAGTGGTGAGTAACCATGCATCATCAGGAGTACGGATA
AAATGCTTGATGGTCGGAAGAGGCATAAATTCCGTCAGCCAGTTTAGTCTGACCATCTCATCTGTAACAT
CATTGGCAACGCTACCTTTGCCATGTTTCAGAAACAACTCTGGCGCATCGGGCTTCCCATACAAGCGATA
GATTGTCGCACCTGATTGCCCGACATTATCGCGAGCCCATTTATACCCATATAAATCAGCATCCATGTTG
GAATTTAATCGCGGCCTCGACGTTTCCCGTTGAATATGGCTCATAACACCCCTTGTATTACTGTTTATGT
AAGCAGACAGTTTTATTGTTCATGATGATATTATTTTATCTTGTGCAATGTAACATCAGAGATTTTGAGA
CACGGGCCATGCTAGCTCCAGCAAAAGGCCAGGAACCGTAAAAAGGCCGCGTTGCTGGCGTTTTTCCATA
GGCTCCGCCCCCCTGACGAGCATCACAAAAATCGACGCTCAAGTCAGAGGTGGCGAAACCCGACAGGACT
ATAAAGATACCAGGCGTTTCCCCCTGGAAGCTCCCTCGTGCGCTCTCCTGTTCCGACCCTGCCGCTTACC
GGATACCTGTCCGCCTTTCTCCCTTCGGGAAGCGTGGCGCTTTCTCATAGCTCACGCTGTAGGTATCTCA
GTTCGGTGTAGGTCGTTCGCTCCAAGCTGGGCTGTGTGCACGAACCCCCCGTTCAGCCCGACCGCTGCGC
CTTATCCGGTAACTATCGTCTTGAGTCCAACCCGGTAAGACACGACTTATCGCCACTGGCAGCAGCCACT
GGTAACAGGATTAGCAGAGCGAGGTATGTAGGCGGTGCTACAGAGTTCTTGAAGTGGTGGCCTAACTAC
