Features (pLannotate 1.2.2; 26 found; start..end, strand, type, name):
    646..671     -  misc_feature   MCS (fragment): pBluescript multiple cloning site
   1079..1678    +  CDS            PuroR: puromycin N-acetyltransferase; pac from Streptomyces alboniger; confers resistance to puromycin
   1708..1785    +  CDS            HBB (fragment): HBB_PONPY - Experimental evidence at transcript level: Swiss-Prot protein existence level 2. Involved in oxygen transport from the lung to the various peripheral tissues. From Pongo pygmaeus (Bornean orangutan).
   1856..1911    +  polyA_signal   β-globin poly(A) signal: rabbit β-globin polyadenylation signal (Gil and Proudfoot, 1987)
   2572..2597    -  misc_feature   MCS (fragment): pBluescript multiple cloning site
   3135..3830    +  CDS            mKate2: mKate2 is a basic (constitutively fluorescent) red fluorescent protein published in 2009, derived from Entacmaea quadricolor. It is reported to be a rapidly-maturing monomer with moderate acid sensitivity.
   3884..3995    +  polyA_signal   bGH poly(A) signal: bovine growth hormone polyadenylation signal
   4480..4505    -  misc_feature   MCS (fragment): pBluescript multiple cloning site
   5176..5387    +  promoter       EF-1α core promoter: core promoter for human elongation factor EF-1α
   5388..5501    +  intron         EF-1α intron A (fragment): intron upstream of the start codon of human EF-1α
   6127..6330    +  intron         EF-1α intron A: truncated intron upstream of the start codon of human EF-1α
   6339..6373    +  promoter       TRE3GV promoter (fragment): 3rd-generation Tet-responsive promoter that can be activated by binding of Tet-On® 3G, optimized for retroviral and lentiviral vectors
   6491..6514    +  CDS            3xFLAG (fragment): three tandem FLAG® epitope tags
   6578..6811    +  CDS            VP16_HHV11 (fragment): Experimental evidence at protein level: Swiss-Prot protein existence level 1. May play a role in the aggregation of tegument proteins around nucleocapsids during virus morphogenesis. From Human herpesvirus 1 (strain 17) (HHV-1) (Human herpes simplex virus 1).
   7138..7249    +  polyA_signal   bGH poly(A) signal: bovine growth hormone polyadenylation signal
   7734..7759    -  misc_feature   MCS (fragment): pBluescript multiple cloning site
   8430..8641    +  promoter       EF-1α core promoter: core promoter for human elongation factor EF-1α
   8642..8755    +  intron         EF-1α intron A (fragment): intron upstream of the start codon of human EF-1α
   9381..9584    +  intron         EF-1α intron A: truncated intron upstream of the start codon of human EF-1α
   9593..9627    +  promoter       TRE3GV promoter (fragment): 3rd-generation Tet-responsive promoter that can be activated by binding of Tet-On® 3G, optimized for retroviral and lentiviral vectors
   9700..10416   +  CDS            EBFP2: EBFP2 is a basic (constitutively fluorescent) blue fluorescent protein published in 2007, derived from Aequorea victoria. It is reported to be a rapidly-maturing monomer with moderate acid sensitivity.
  10513..10911   +  CDS            BSD: blasticidin S deaminase; Aspergillus terreus BSD; confers resistance to blasticidin
  10962..11073   +  polyA_signal   bGH poly(A) signal: bovine growth hormone polyadenylation signal
  11558..11583   -  misc_feature   MCS (fragment): pBluescript multiple cloning site
  12045..12854   -  CDS            KanR: aminoglycoside phosphotransferase; aph(3')-Ia; confers resistance to kanamycin in bacteria or G418 (Geneticin®) in eukaryotes
  13013..162     -  rep_origin     ori (across the origin): high-copy-number ColE1/pMB1/pBR322/pUC origin of replication
>Addgene plasmid #138736 | pHIE055 ZF43x3-S mKate2 EF1a VP16-ZF43 EF1a EBFP2-P2A-BlastR | addgene full sequence | sequence record 327802 | Addgene NGS Result
GGCTACACTAGAAGAACAGTATTTGGTATCTGCGCTCTGCTGAAGCCAGTTACCTTCGGAAAAAGAGTTG
GTAGCTCTTGATCCGGCAAACAAACCACCGCTGGTAGCGGTGGTTTTTTTGTTTGCAAGCAGCAGATTAC
GCGCAGAAAAAAAGGATCTCAAGAAGATCCTTTGATCTTTTCTACGGGGTCTGACGCTCAGTGGAACGAA
AACTCACGTTAAGGGATTTTGGTCATGAGATTATCAAAAAGGATCTTCACCTAGATCCTTTCTCGAGCTT
TCGGAGTGAGATGGAGTGGCCACTGTGGAACTGGGCCTAGCATCGCGATAAGCTCTAGAGGGACAGCCCC
CCCCCAAAGCCCCCAGGGATGTAATTACGTCCCTCCCCCGCTAGGGGGCAGCAGCGAGCCGCCCGGGGCT
CCGCTCCGGTCCGGCGCTCCCCCCGCATCCCCGAGCCGGCAGCGTGCGGGGACAGCCCGGGCACGGGGAA
GGTGGCACGGGATCGCTTTCCTCTGAACGCTTCTCGCTGCTCTTTGAGCCTGCAGACACCTGGGGGGATA
CGGGGAAAAAGCTTTAGGCTGAAAGAGAGATTTAGAATGACAGAATCATAGAACGGCCTGCGTACGGATG
GGGCTCTAGCTCTAGAGCTTGATATCGAATTCCTGCAGCCCCGCTAGAGGGACAGCCCCCCCCCAAAGCC
CCCAGGGATGTAATTACGTCCCTCCCCCGCTAGGGGGCAGCAGCGAGCCGCCCGGGGCTCCGCTCCGGTC
CGGCGCTCCCCCCGCATCCCCGAGCCGGCAGCGTGCGGGGACAGCCCGGGCACGGGGAAGGTGGCACGGG
ATCGCTTTCCTCTGAACGCTTCTCGCTGCTCTTTGAGCCTGCAGACACCTGGGGGGATACGGGGAAAAAG
CTTTAGGCTGAAAGAGAGATTTAGAATGACAGAATCATAGAACGGCCTGGGCGCGCCTGGTGGCGAACGA
TCAACAGACGGGAGATCTACTATTGGGACAGCAGAGATCCAGTTGGTAATGGCTTGTCGACGACGGCGGT
CTCCGTCGTCAGGATCATAGGTGCCACCATGACCGAGTACAAGCCCACGGTGCGCCTCGCCACCCGCGAC
GACGTCCCCCGGGCCGTACGCACCCTCGCCGCCGCGTTCGCCGACTACCCCGCCACGCGCCACACCGTCG
ACCCGGACCGCCACATCGAGCGGGTCACCGAGCTGCAAGAACTCTTCCTCACGCGCGTCGGGCTCGACAT
CGGCAAGGTGTGGGTCGCGGACGACGGCGCCGCGGTGGCGGTCTGGACCACGCCGGAGAGCGTCGAAGCG
GGGGCGGTGTTCGCCGAGATCGGCCCGCGCATGGCCGAGTTGAGCGGTTCCCGGCTGGCCGCGCAGCAAC
AGATGGAAGGCCTCCTGGCGCCGCACCGGCCCAAGGAGCCCGCGTGGTTCCTGGCCACCGTCGGCGTCTC
GCCCGACCACCAGGGCAAGGGTCTGGGCAGCGCCGTCGTGCTCCCCGGAGTGGAGGCGGCCGAGCGCGCC
GGGGTGCCCGCCTTCCTGGAGACATCCGCGCCCCGCAACCTCCCCTTCTACGAGCGGCTCGGCTTCACCG
TCACCGCCGACGTCGAGGTGCCCGAAGGACCGCGCACCTGGTGCATGACCCGCAAGCCCGGTGCCTGAGC
TTCCACTGGATTGTACAATTACCAACTGAATTCACTCCTCAGGTGCAGGCTGCCTATCAGAAGGTGGTGG
CTGGTGTGGCCAATGCCCTGGCTCACAAATACCACTGAGATCTTTTTCCCTCTGCCAAAAATTATGGGGA
CATCATGAAGCCCCTTGAGCATCTGACTTCTGGCTAATAAAGGAAATTTATTTTCATTGCAATAGTGTGT
TGGAATTTTTTGTGTCTCTCACTCGGAAGGACATATGGGAGGGCAAATCATTTAAAACATCAGAATGAGT
ATTTGGTTTAGAGTTTGGCAACATATGCCCATATGCTGGCTGCCATGAACAAAGGTTGGCTATAAAGAGG
TCATCAGTATATGAAACAGCCCCCTGCTGTCCATTCCTTATTCCATAGAAAAGCCTTGACTTGAGGTTAG
ATTTTTTTTATATTTTGTTTTGTGTTATTTTTTTCTTTAACATCCCTAAAATTTTCCTTACATGTTTTAC
TAGCCAGATTTTTCCTCCTCTCCTGACTACTCCCAGTCATAGCTGTCCCTCTTCTCTTATGGAGATCCGG
GCCTAGCATCGCGATAAGCTCTAGAGGGACAGCCCCCCCCCAAAGCCCCCAGGGATGTAATTACGTCCCT
CCCCCGCTAGGGGGCAGCAGCGAGCCGCCCGGGGCTCCGCTCCGGTCCGGCGCTCCCCCCGCATCCCCGA
GCCGGCAGCGTGCGGGGACAGCCCGGGCACGGGGAAGGTGGCACGGGATCGCTTTCCTCTGAACGCTTCT
CGCTGCTCTTTGAGCCTGCAGACACCTGGGGGGATACGGGGAAAAAGCTTTAGGCTGAAAGAGAGATTTA
GAATGACAGAATCATAGAACGGCCTGCGTACGGATGGGGCTCTAGCTCTAGAGCTTGATATCGAATTCCT
GCAGCCCCGCTAGAGGGACAGCCCCCCCCCAAAGCCCCCAGGGATGTAATTACGTCCCTCCCCCGCTAGG
GGGCAGCAGCGAGCCGCCCGGGGCTCCGCTCCGGTCCGGCGCTCCCCCCGCATCCCCGAGCCGGCAGCGT
GCGGGGACAGCCCGGGCACGGGGAAGGTGGCACGGGATCGCTTTCCTCTGAACGCTTCTCGCTGCTCTTT
GAGCCTGCAGACACCTGGGGGGATACGGGGAAAAAGCTTTAGGCTGAAAGAGAGATTTAGAATGACAGAA
TCATAGAACGGCCTGGGCGCGCCTGGTGGCGAACGATCAACAGACGGGAGATTGCCAAGGTCTTGACAAA
CGAGTGCTAGTACAAGATCGCGTCGACGGATCGGGAGATCTGAATTAGAGTGAGGACAATCGTATACAAG
TAGATCCAGAGTGAGGACTACCTATAGAAGTAAGAGTGAGGACAATCGTATACAAGTAGATCCCTCTAGA
GGGTATATAATGGGGGCCACTAGTCTACTACCAGAGCTCATCGCTAGCGCCACCATGGTGAGCGAGCTGA
TTAAGGAGAACATGCACATGAAGCTGTATATGGAGGGCACCGTGAACAACCACCACTTCAAGTGTACCTC
CGAGGGCGAAGGCAAGCCCTACGAGGGCACCCAGACCATGAGAATCAAGGCGGTCGAGGGCGGCCCTCTC
CCCTTCGCCTTCGACATCCTGGCTACCAGCTTCATGTACGGCAGCAAAACCTTCATCAACCACACCCAGG
GCATCCCCGACTTCTTTAAGCAGTCCTTCCCCGAGGGCTTCACATGGGAGAGAGTCACCACATACGAAGA
TGGGGGCGTGCTGACCGCTACCCAGGACACCAGCCTCCAGGACGGCTGCCTCATCTACAACGTCAAGATC
AGAGGGGTGAACTTCCCATCCAACGGCCCTGTGATGCAGAAGAAAACACTCGGCTGGGAGGCCTCCACCG
AAACCCTGTACCCCGCTGACGGCGGCCTGGAAGGCAGAGCCGACATGGCCCTGAAGCTCGTGGGCGGGGG
CCACCTGATCTGCAACTTGAAAACCACATACAGATCCAAGAAACCCGCTAAGAACCTCAAGATGCCCGGC
GTCTACTATGTGGACAGGAGACTGGAAAGAATCAAGGAGGCCGACAAAGAAACCTACGTCGAGCAGCACG
AGGTGGCTGTGGCCAGATACTGCGACCTCCCTAGCAAACTGGGGCACAGATGAGCGGCCGCTCGAGTCTA
GAGGGCCCGTTTAAACCCGCTGATCAGCCTCGACTGTGCCTTCTAGTTGCCAGCCATCTGTTGTTTGCCC
CTCCCCCGTGCCTTCCTTGACCCTGGAAGGTGCCACTCCCACTGTCCTTTCCTAATAAAATGAGGAAATT
GCATCGCATTGTCTGAGTAGGTGTCATTCTATTCTGGGGGGTGGGGTGGGGCAGGACAGCAAGGGGGAGG
ATTGGGAAGTCAATAGCAGGCATGCTGGGGATGCGGTGGGCTCTATGGCTTCTGAGGCAGGTCGAGGGTA
CATGCGCCTTACTCCTTGTGAGCGCATCGCGATAAGCTCTAGAGGGACAGCCCCCCCCCAAAGCCCCCAG
GGATGTAATTACGTCCCTCCCCCGCTAGGGGGCAGCAGCGAGCCGCCCGGGGCTCCGCTCCGGTCCGGCG
CTCCCCCCGCATCCCCGAGCCGGCAGCGTGCGGGGACAGCCCGGGCACGGGGAAGGTGGCACGGGATCGC
TTTCCTCTGAACGCTTCTCGCTGCTCTTTGAGCCTGCAGACACCTGGGGGGATACGGGGAAAAAGCTTTA
GGCTGAAAGAGAGATTTAGAATGACAGAATCATAGAACGGCCTGCGTACGGATGGGGCTCTAGCTCTAGA
GCTTGATATCGAATTCCTGCAGCCCCGCTAGAGGGACAGCCCCCCCCCAAAGCCCCCAGGGATGTAATTA
CGTCCCTCCCCCGCTAGGGGGCAGCAGCGAGCCGCCCGGGGCTCCGCTCCGGTCCGGCGCTCCCCCCGCA
TCCCCGAGCCGGCAGCGTGCGGGGACAGCCCGGGCACGGGGAAGGTGGCACGGGATCGCTTTCCTCTGAA
CGCTTCTCGCTGCTCTTTGAGCCTGCAGACACCTGGGGGGATACGGGGAAAAAGCTTTAGGCTGAAAGAG
AGATTTAGAATGACAGAATCATAGAACGGCCTGGGCGCGCCTGGTGGCGAACGATCAACAGACGGGAGAG
GGCAAAACCGATGTTGACGGACTAATCCTGACAAGATCTGGGGAGGTCGCTGAGTAGTGCGCGAGCAAAA
TTTAAGCTACAACAAGGCAAGGCTTGACCGACAATTGCATGAAGAATCTGCTTAGGGTTAGGCGTTTTGC
GCTGCTTCGCGATGTACGGGCCAGATATACGCGTGAGTAATTCATACAAAAGGACTCGCCCCTGCCTTGG
GGAATCCCAGGGACCGTCGTTAAACTCCCACTAACGTAGAACCCAGAGATCGCTGCGTTCCCGCCCCCTC
ACCCGCCCGCTCTCGTCATCACTGAGGTGGAGAAGAGCATGCGTGAGGCTCCGGTGCCCGTCAGTGGGCA
GAGCGCACATCGCCCACAGTCCCCGAGAAGTTGGGGGGAGGGGTCGGCAATTGAACCGGTGCCTAGAGAA
GGTGGCGCGGGGTAAACTGGGAAAGTGATGTCGTGTACTGGCTCCGCCTTTTTCCCGAGGGTGGGGGAGA
ACCGTATATAAGTGCAGTAGTCGCCGTGAACGTTCTTTTTCGCAACGGGTTTGCCGCCAGAACACAGGTA
AGTGCCGTGTGTGGTTCCCGCGGGCCTGGCCTCTTTACGGGTTATGGCCCTTGCGTGCCTTGAATTACTT
CCACGCCCCTGGCTGCAGTACGTGATTCTTGATCCCGAGCTTCGGGTTGGAAGTGGGTGGGAGAGTTCGA
GGCCTTGCGCTTAAGGAGCCCCTTCGCCTCGTGCTTGAGTTGAGGCCTGGCTTGGGCGCTGGGGCCGCCG
CGTGCGAATCTGGTGGCACCTTCGCGCCTGTCTCGCTGCTTTCGATAAGTCTCTAGCCATTTAAAATTTT
TGATGACCTGCTGCGACGCTTTTTTTCTGGCAAGATAGTCTTGTAAATGCGGGCCAAGATCTGCACACTG
GTATTTCGGTTTTTGGGGCCGCGGGCGGCGACGGGGCCCGTGCGTCCCAGCGCACATGTTCGGCGAGGCG
GGGCCTGCGAGCGCGGCCACCGAGAATCGGACGGGGGTAGTCTCAAGCTGGCCGGCCTGCTCTGGTGCCT
GGCCTCGCGCCGCCGTGTATCGCCCCGCCCTGGGCGGCAAGGCTGGCCCGGTCGGCACCAGTTGCGTGAG
CGGAAAGATGGCCGCTTCCCGGCCCTGCTGCAGGGAGCTCAAAATGGAGGACGCGGCGCTCGGGAGAGCG
GGCGGGTGAGTCACCCACACAAAGGAAAAGGGCCTTTCCGTCCTCAGCCGTCGCTTCATGTGACTCCACG
GAGTACCGGGCGCCGTCCAGGCACCTCGATTAGTTCTCGAGCTTTTGGAGTACGTCGTCTTTAGGTTGGG
GGGAGGGGTTTTATGCGATGGAGTTTCCCCACACTGAGTGGGTGGAGACTGAAGTTAGGCCAGCTTGGCA
CTTGATGTAATTCTCCTTGGAATTTGCCCTTTTTGAGTTTGGATCTTGGTTCATTCTCAAGCCTCAGACA
GTGGTTCAAAGTTTTTTTCTTCCATTTCAGGTGTCGTGAGAGCTCGTTTAGTGAACCGTCAGATCGCCTG
GAGACGCCATCCACGCTGTTTTGACCTCCATAGAAGAGACCGGGACCGATCCAAATTCTCGAGGCTAGCG
CCACCATGGATTATAAGGATCACGATGGCGACTACAAGGACCACGATATTGACTACAAAGACGATGACGA
TAAAATGGCTCCTAAGAAAAAGCGCAAAGTCGGTATCCATGGCGTTCCCGTCGACGGTGGACTGCAGGCC
CCACCAACCGATGTTTCTTTAGGTGATGAGTTACATTTGGACGGTGAGGACGTAGCTATGGCACATGCAG
ATGCCTTAGACGATTTTGACTTGGATATGTTAGGAGATGGAGATTCACCAGGACCTGGTTTCACACCACA
CGATTCAGCTCCATACGGTGCTTTGGACATGGCCGATTTCGAATTTGAACAGATGTTTACTGATGCCTTG
GGTATAGACGAATACGGTGGTGGAGCTAGACCCGGGGAGCGCCCCTTCCAGTGTCGCATTTGCATGCGGA
ACTTTTCGCGCCAGGACAGGCTTGACAGGCATACCCGTACTCATACCGGTGAAAAACCGTTTCAGTGTCG
GATCTGTATGCGAAATTTCTCCCAGAAGGAGCACTTGGCGGGGCATCTACGTACGCACACCGGCGAGAAG
CCATTCCAATGCCGAATATGCATGCGCAACTTCAGTCGCCGCGACAACCTGAACCGGCACCTAAAAACCC
ACCTGAGAGGATCTTAAGCGGCCGCTCGAGTCTAGAGGGCCCGTTTAAACCCGCTGATCAGCCTCGACTG
TGCCTTCTAGTTGCCAGCCATCTGTTGTTTGCCCCTCCCCCGTGCCTTCCTTGACCCTGGAAGGTGCCAC
TCCCACTGTCCTTTCCTAATAAAATGAGGAAATTGCATCGCATTGTCTGAGTAGGTGTCATTCTATTCTG
GGGGGTGGGGTGGGGCAGGACAGCAAGGGGGAGGATTGGGAAGTCAATAGCAGGCATGCTGGGGATGCGG
TGGGCTCTATGGCTTCTGAGGCAGGTCGAAGAACTATTTCCTGGCTGTTACGCGAGCGCATCGCGATAAG
CTCTAGAGGGACAGCCCCCCCCCAAAGCCCCCAGGGATGTAATTACGTCCCTCCCCCGCTAGGGGGCAGC
AGCGAGCCGCCCGGGGCTCCGCTCCGGTCCGGCGCTCCCCCCGCATCCCCGAGCCGGCAGCGTGCGGGGA
CAGCCCGGGCACGGGGAAGGTGGCACGGGATCGCTTTCCTCTGAACGCTTCTCGCTGCTCTTTGAGCCTG
CAGACACCTGGGGGGATACGGGGAAAAAGCTTTAGGCTGAAAGAGAGATTTAGAATGACAGAATCATAGA
ACGGCCTGCGTACGGATGGGGCTCTAGCTCTAGAGCTTGATATCGAATTCCTGCAGCCCCGCTAGAGGGA
CAGCCCCCCCCCAAAGCCCCCAGGGATGTAATTACGTCCCTCCCCCGCTAGGGGGCAGCAGCGAGCCGCC
CGGGGCTCCGCTCCGGTCCGGCGCTCCCCCCGCATCCCCGAGCCGGCAGCGTGCGGGGACAGCCCGGGCA
CGGGGAAGGTGGCACGGGATCGCTTTCCTCTGAACGCTTCTCGCTGCTCTTTGAGCCTGCAGACACCTGG
GGGGATACGGGGAAAAAGCTTTAGGCTGAAAGAGAGATTTAGAATGACAGAATCATAGAACGGCCTGGGC
GCGCCTGGTGGCGAACGATCAACAGACGGGAGAGGACTAAATAGTAGTTCAGACGCCGTTAAGCGCAAGA
TCTGGGGAGGTCGCTGAGTAGTGCGCGAGCAAAATTTAAGCTACAACAAGGCAAGGCTTGACCGACAATT
GCATGAAGAATCTGCTTAGGGTTAGGCGTTTTGCGCTGCTTCGCGATGTACGGGCCAGATATACGCGTGA
GTAATTCATACAAAAGGACTCGCCCCTGCCTTGGGGAATCCCAGGGACCGTCGTTAAACTCCCACTAACG
TAGAACCCAGAGATCGCTGCGTTCCCGCCCCCTCACCCGCCCGCTCTCGTCATCACTGAGGTGGAGAAGA
GCATGCGTGAGGCTCCGGTGCCCGTCAGTGGGCAGAGCGCACATCGCCCACAGTCCCCGAGAAGTTGGGG
GGAGGGGTCGGCAATTGAACCGGTGCCTAGAGAAGGTGGCGCGGGGTAAACTGGGAAAGTGATGTCGTGT
ACTGGCTCCGCCTTTTTCCCGAGGGTGGGGGAGAACCGTATATAAGTGCAGTAGTCGCCGTGAACGTTCT
TTTTCGCAACGGGTTTGCCGCCAGAACACAGGTAAGTGCCGTGTGTGGTTCCCGCGGGCCTGGCCTCTTT
ACGGGTTATGGCCCTTGCGTGCCTTGAATTACTTCCACGCCCCTGGCTGCAGTACGTGATTCTTGATCCC
GAGCTTCGGGTTGGAAGTGGGTGGGAGAGTTCGAGGCCTTGCGCTTAAGGAGCCCCTTCGCCTCGTGCTT
GAGTTGAGGCCTGGCTTGGGCGCTGGGGCCGCCGCGTGCGAATCTGGTGGCACCTTCGCGCCTGTCTCGC
TGCTTTCGATAAGTCTCTAGCCATTTAAAATTTTTGATGACCTGCTGCGACGCTTTTTTTCTGGCAAGAT
AGTCTTGTAAATGCGGGCCAAGATCTGCACACTGGTATTTCGGTTTTTGGGGCCGCGGGCGGCGACGGGG
CCCGTGCGTCCCAGCGCACATGTTCGGCGAGGCGGGGCCTGCGAGCGCGGCCACCGAGAATCGGACGGGG
GTAGTCTCAAGCTGGCCGGCCTGCTCTGGTGCCTGGCCTCGCGCCGCCGTGTATCGCCCCGCCCTGGGCG
GCAAGGCTGGCCCGGTCGGCACCAGTTGCGTGAGCGGAAAGATGGCCGCTTCCCGGCCCTGCTGCAGGGA
GCTCAAAATGGAGGACGCGGCGCTCGGGAGAGCGGGCGGGTGAGTCACCCACACAAAGGAAAAGGGCCTT
TCCGTCCTCAGCCGTCGCTTCATGTGACTCCACGGAGTACCGGGCGCCGTCCAGGCACCTCGATTAGTTC
TCGAGCTTTTGGAGTACGTCGTCTTTAGGTTGGGGGGAGGGGTTTTATGCGATGGAGTTTCCCCACACTG
AGTGGGTGGAGACTGAAGTTAGGCCAGCTTGGCACTTGATGTAATTCTCCTTGGAATTTGCCCTTTTTGA
GTTTGGATCTTGGTTCATTCTCAAGCCTCAGACAGTGGTTCAAAGTTTTTTTCTTCCATTTCAGGTGTCG
TGAGAGCTCGTTTAGTGAACCGTCAGATCGCCTGGAGACGCCATCCACGCTGTTTTGACCTCCATAGAAG
AGAACGGGACCGATCCAAATTCTCGAGGCTAGCGCCACCATGGTGAGCAAGGGCGAGGAGCTGTTCACCG
GGGTGGTGCCCATCCTGGTCGAGCTGGACGGCGACGTAAACGGCCACAAGTTCAGCGTGAGGGGCGAGGG
CGAGGGCGATGCCACCAACGGCAAGCTGACCCTGAAGTTCATCTGCACCACCGGCAAGCTGCCCGTGCCC
TGGCCCACCCTCGTGACCACCCTGAGCCACGGCGTGCAGTGCTTCGCCCGCTACCCCGACCACATGAAGC
AGCACGACTTCTTCAAGTCCGCCATGCCCGAAGGCTACGTCCAGGAGCGCACCATCTTCTTCAAGGACGA
CGGCACCTACAAGACCCGCGCCGAGGTGAAGTTCGAGGGCGACACCCTAGTGAACCGCATCGAGCTGAAG
GGCGTCGACTTCAAGGAGGACGGCAACATCCTGGGGCACAAGCTGGAGTACAACTTCAACAGCCACAACA
TCTATATCATGGCCGTCAAGCAGAAGAACGGCATCAAGGTGAACTTCAAGATCCGCCACAACGTGGAGGA
CGGCAGCGTGCAGCTCGCCGACCACTACCAGCAGAACACCCCCATCGGCGACGGCCCCGTGCTGCTGCCC
GACAGCCACTACCTGAGCACCCAGTCCGTGCTGAGCAAAGACCCCAACGAGAAGCGCGATCACATGGTCC
TGCTGGAGTTCCGCACCGCCGCCGGGATCACTCTCGGCATGGACGAGCTGTACAAGGAATTCGGTAGCAA
GCTTGGTAGTGGAGCAACTAACTTTTCCCTGCTCAAACAAGCCGGGGATGTAGAGGAGAACCCCGGCCCC
GCCCCCCTTAAGATGGCCAAGCCTTTGTCTCAAGAAGAATCCACCCTCATTGAAAGAGCAACGGCTACAA
TCAACAGCATCCCCATCTCTGAGGACTACAGCGTCGCCAGCGCAGCTCTCTCTAGCGACGGCCGCATCTT
CACTGGTGTCAATGTATATCATTTTACTGGGGGACCTTGTGCAGAACTCGTGGTGCTGGGCACTGCTGCT
GCTGCGGCAGCTGGCAACCTGACTTGTATCGTCGCGATCGGAAATGAGAACAGGGGCATCTTGAGCCCCT
GCGGACGGTGCCGACAGGTGCTTCTCGATCTGCATCCTGGGATCAAAGCCATAGTGAAGGACAGTGATGG
ACAGCCGACGGCAGTTGGGATTCGTGAATTGCTGCCCTCTGGTTATGTGTGGGAGGGCTAAGCGGCCGCT
CGAGTCTAGAGGGCCCGTTTAAACCCGCTGATCAGCCTCGACTGTGCCTTCTAGTTGCCAGCCATCTGTT
GTTTGCCCCTCCCCCGTGCCTTCCTTGACCCTGGAAGGTGCCACTCCCACTGTCCTTTCCTAATAAAATG
AGGAAATTGCATCGCATTGTCTGAGTAGGTGTCATTCTATTCTGGGGGGTGGGGTGGGGCAGGACAGCAA
GGGGGAGGATTGGGAAGTCAATAGCAGGCATGCTGGGGATGCGGTGGGCTCTATGGCTTCTGAGGCAGGT
CGAAGAGACTGCCCGACACATCTTAGTGAGCGCATCGCGATAAGCTCTAGAGGGACAGCCCCCCCCCAAA
GCCCCCAGGGATGTAATTACGTCCCTCCCCCGCTAGGGGGCAGCAGCGAGCCGCCCGGGGCTCCGCTCCG
GTCCGGCGCTCCCCCCGCATCCCCGAGCCGGCAGCGTGCGGGGACAGCCCGGGCACGGGGAAGGTGGCAC
GGGATCGCTTTCCTCTGAACGCTTCTCGCTGCTCTTTGAGCCTGCAGACACCTGGGGGGATACGGGGAAA
AAGCTTTAGGCTGAAAGAGAGATTTAGAATGACAGAATCATAGAACGGCCTGCGTACGGATGGGGCTCTA
GCTCTAGAGCTTGATATCGAATTCCTGCAGCCCCGCTAGAGGGACAGCCCCCCCCCAAAGCCCCCAGGGA
TGTAATTACGTCCCTCCCCCGCTAGGGGGCAGCAGCGAGCCGCCCGGGGCTCCGCTCCGGTCCGGCGCTC
CCCCCGCATCCCCGAGCCGGCAGCGTGCGGGGACAGCCCGGGCACGGGGAAGGTGGCACGGGATCGCTTT
CCTCTGAACGCTTCTCGCTGCTCTTTGAGCCTGCAGACACCTGGGGGGATACGGGGAAAAAGCTTTAGGC
TGAAAGAGAGATTTAGAATGACAGAATCATAGAACGGCCTGGGCGCGCCTGGTGGCGAACGATCAACAGA
CGGGAGAGGTTACGAGGATGCACATGTGACCGAGGGATGGAACGACGCGTAACTCACGTTAAGGGATTTT
GGTCATGAGCTTGCGCCGTCCCGTCAAGTCAGCGTAATGCTCTGCCAGTGTTACAACCAATTAACCAATT
CTGATTAGAAAAACTCATCGAGCATCAAATGAAACTGCAATTTATTCATATCAGGATTATCAATACCATA
TTTTTGAAAAAGCCGTTTCTGTAATGAAGGAGAAAACTCACCGAGGCAGTTCCATAGGATGGCAAGATCC
TGGTATCGGTCTGCGATTCCGACTCGTCCAACATCAATACAACCTATTAATTTCCCCTCGTCAAAAATAA
GGTTATCAAGTGAGAAATCACCATGAGTGACGACTGAATCCGGTGAGAATGGCAAAAGTTTATGCATTTC
TTTCCAGACTTGTTCAACAGGCCAGCCATTACGCTCGTCATCAAAATCACTCGCATCAACCAAACCGTTA
TTCATTCGTGATTGCGCCTGAGCGAGACGAAATACGCGATCGCTGTTAAAAGGACAATTACAAACAGGAA
TCGAATGCAACCGGCGCAGGAACACTGCCAGCGCATCAACAATATTTTCACCTGAATCAGGATATTCTTC
TAATACCTGGAATGCTGTTTTTCCGGGGATCGCAGTGGTGAGTAACCATGCATCATCAGGAGTACGGATA
AAATGCTTGATGGTCGGAAGAGGCATAAATTCCGTCAGCCAGTTTAGTCTGACCATCTCATCTGTAACAT
CATTGGCAACGCTACCTTTGCCATGTTTCAGAAACAACTCTGGCGCATCGGGCTTCCCATACAAGCGATA
GATTGTCGCACCTGATTGCCCGACATTATCGCGAGCCCATTTATACCCATATAAATCAGCATCCATGTTG
GAATTTAATCGCGGCCTCGACGTTTCCCGTTGAATATGGCTCATAACACCCCTTGTATTACTGTTTATGT
AAGCAGACAGTTTTATTGTTCATGATGATATATTTTTATCTTGTGCAATGTAACATCAGAGATTTTGAGA
CACGGGCCATGCTAGCTCCAGCAAAAGGCCAGGAACCGTAAAAAGGCCGCGTTGCTGGCGTTTTTCCATA
GGCTCCGCCCCCCTGACGAGCATCACAAAAATCGACGCTCAAGTCAGAGGTGGCGAAACCCGACAGGACT
ATAAAGATACCAGGCGTTTCCCCCTGGAAGCTCCCTCGTGCGCTCTCCTGTTCCGACCCTGCCGCTTACC
GGATACCTGTCCGCCTTTCTCCCTTCGGGAAGCGTGGCGCTTTCTCATAGCTCACGCTGTAGGTATCTCA
GTTCGGTGTAGGTCGTTCGCTCCAAGCTGGGCTGTGTGCACGAACCCCCCGTTCAGCCCGACCGCTGCGC
CTTATCCGGTAACTATCGTCTTGAGTCCAACCCGGTAAGACACGACTTATCGCCACTGGCAGCAGCCACT
GGTAACAGGATTAGCAGAGCGAGGTATGTAGGCGGTGCTACAGAGTTCTTGAAGTGGTGGCCTAACTAC
