>Addgene plasmid #138736 | pHIE055 ZF43x3-S mKate2 EF1a VP16-ZF43 EF1a EBFP2-P2A-BlastR | depositor partial sequence | sequence record 268136 | ZF43x3-Spaced promoter
AGATCTGAATTAGAGTGAGGACAATCGTATACAAGTAGATCCAGAGTGAGGACTACCTATAGAAGTAAGA
GTGAGGACAATCGTATACAAGTAGATCCCTCTAGAGGGTATATAATGGGGGCCACTAGTCTACTACCAGA
GCTCATCGCTAGC
