>Addgene plasmid #138736 | pHIE055 ZF43x3-S mKate2 EF1a VP16-ZF43 EF1a EBFP2-P2A-BlastR | depositor partial sequence | sequence record 268137 | VP16-ZF43 gene
ATGGATTATAAGGATCACGATGGCGACTACAAGGACCACGATATTGACTACAAAGACGATGACGATAAAA
TGGCTCCTAAGAAAAAGCGCAAAGTCGGTATCCATGGCGTTCCCGTCGACGGTGGACTGCAGGCCCCACC
AACCGATGTTTCTTTAGGTGATGAGTTACATTTGGACGGTGAGGACGTAGCTATGGCACATGCAGATGCC
TTAGACGATTTTGACTTGGATATGTTAGGAGATGGAGATTCACCAGGACCTGGTTTCACACCACACGATT
CAGCTCCATACGGTGCTTTGGACATGGCCGATTTCGAATTTGAACAGATGTTTACTGATGCCTTGGGTAT
AGACGAATACGGTGGTGGAGCTAGACCCGGGGAGCGCCCCTTCCAGTGTCGCATTTGCATGCGGAACTTT
TCGCGCCAGGACAGGCTTGACAGGCATACCCGTACTCATACCGGTGAAAAACCGTTTCAGTGTCGGATCT
GTATGCGAAATTTCTCCCAGAAGGAGCACTTGGCGGGGCATCTACGTACGCACACCGGCGAGAAGCCATT
CCAATGCCGAATATGCATGCGCAACTTCAGTCGCCGCGACAACCTGAACCGGCACCTAAAAACCCACCTG
AGAGGATCTTAA
